Addgene plasmid #130670: pPICZ:hTRAAK(W262S)
Purpose: P. pastoris expression vector. It will generate the human TRAAK channel (1-300) fused to a C-terminal GFP
Depositing lab: Dan Minor. Depositing organization: University of California, San Francisco (UCSF). Publication: Transmembrane helix straightening and buckling underlies activation of mechanosensitive and thermosensitive K(2P) channels. Lolicato M, Riegelhaupt PM, Arrigoni C, Clark KA, Minor DL Jr. Neuron. 2014 Dec 17;84(6):1198-212. doi: 10.1016/j.neuron.2014.11.017. Epub 2014 Dec 11. PubMed 25500157.
Backbone
  Vector backbone: pPICZ
  Vector type: Yeast Expression
Growth in bacteria
  Bacterial resistance: Bleocin (Zeocin), 50 μg/mL
  Growth temperature: 37°C
  Growth strain: DH5alpha
  Copy number: High Copy
Gene/Insert
  Gene/Insert name: KCNK4
  Species: H. sapiens (human)
  Mutation: N104Q, N108Q, W262S
  Entrez Gene: KCNK4 (a.k.a. FHEIG, K2p4.1, TRAAK, TRAAK1)
  Tag / fusion protein: SNS- 3C_cleavage_site-TAAA-GFP (C terminal on insert)
  Cloning method: Restriction Enzyme; 5′ cloning site XhoI (not destroyed); 3′ cloning site EcoRI (not destroyed)
  Sequencing primers: 5′ AOX5; 3′ AOX3
Terms and licenses: Academic/Nonprofit Terms; Industry Terms: Not Available to Industry
How to cite: pPICZ:hTRAAK(W262S) was a gift from Dan Minor (Addgene plasmid # 130670 ; http://n2t.net/addgene:130670 ; RRID:Addgene_130670)
