[The description below was written by a language model from this plasmid's Addgene catalogue record and pLannotate feature annotations shown in this document.]
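Description:
pPICZ:hTRAAK(W262S) is a yeast expression plasmid built on the pPICZ backbone for producing a human K2P potassium channel in the methylotrophic yeast Pichia pastoris. It is propagated in E. coli through a high-copy ColE1/pUC-type origin. It carries a single selection cassette that works in both hosts. In this cassette the Sh ble gene (BleoR, conferring Zeocin/bleomycin resistance) is preceded by the yeast TEF1 promoter and the synthetic bacterial EM7 promoter in tandem, and it is followed by the CYC1 terminator. No yeast replication origin is annotated, which fits the usual use of pPICZ vectors as integrating plasmids, although the record does not describe the integration strategy.

The payload is driven by the methanol-inducible AOX1 promoter and closed by the AOX1 terminator. It encodes a truncated human KCNK4 (TRAAK) channel, residues 1–300, cloned between XhoI and EcoRI sites. The insert carries three substitutions: N104Q, N108Q and W262S, the last of which gives the construct its name. The record does not state what each mutation is for. The channel is fused at its C terminus, through a short linker containing a 3C protease cleavage site, to GFP, which is annotated as mEGFP in the sequence. Histidine-tag fragments are detected downstream of GFP, so the fusion probably also carries a polyhistidine affinity tag, although the catalogue entry does not list one. With this layout, GFP fluorescence can be used to follow expression, and the reporter can be cleaved off with 3C protease. The construct is associated with work on how transmembrane helix movements underlie activation of mechanosensitive and thermosensitive K2P channels.
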