Features (pLannotate 1.2.2; 12 found; start..end, strand, type, name):
     96..926     +  CDS            KCNK4 (fragment): KCNK4_HUMAN - Also known as TRAAK. Experimental evidence at protein level: Swiss-Prot protein existence level 1. Voltage-insensitive potassium channel (PubMed:22282805). Channel opening is triggered by mechanical forces that deform the membrane (PubMed:22282805, PubMed:25471887, PubMed:25500157, PubMed:30290154). Channel opening is triggered by raising the intracellular pH to basic levels (By similarity). The channel is inactive at 24 degrees Celsius (in vitro); raising the temperature to 37 degrees Celsius increases the frequency of channel opening, with a further increase in channel activity
    966..1679    +  CDS            mEGFP: mEGFP is a basic (constitutively fluorescent) green fluorescent protein published in 2002, derived from Aequorea victoria. It has moderate acid sensitivity.
   1692..1708    +  CDS            6xHis (fragment): 6xHis affinity tag
   1777..1794    +  CDS            capTEV™ (fragment): composite tag for in vivo biotinylation, TEV protease cleavage, and 6xHis tagging
   1805..1870    +  CDS            AOX1 (fragment): ALOX1_KOMPC - Experimental evidence at protein level: Swiss-Prot protein existence level 1. Major isoform of alcohol oxidase, which catalyzes the oxidation of methanol to formaldehyde and hydrogen peroxide, the first step in the methanol utilization pathway of methylotrophic yeasts. From Komagataella phaffii (strain ATCC 76273 / CBS 7435 / CECT 11047 / NRRL Y-11430 / Wegner 21-1) (Yeast) (Pichia pastoris).
   1874..2120    +  terminator     AOX1 terminator: Pichia pastoris AOX1; transcription terminator for AOX1
   2141..2547    +  promoter       TEF1 promoter: S. cerevisiae TEF1; promoter for EF-1α
   2554..2601    +  promoter       EM7 promoter: synthetic bacterial promoter&nbsp
   2620..2994    +  CDS            BleoR: antibiotic-binding protein; Sh ble from Streptoalloteichus hindustanus; confers resistance to bleomycin, phleomycin, and Zeocin™
   3060..3307    +  terminator     CYC1 terminator: S. cerevisiae CYC1; transcription terminator for CYC1
   3382..3970    -  rep_origin     ori: high-copy-number ColE1/pMB1/pBR322/pUC origin of replication
   4052..4987    +  promoter       AOX1 promoter: Pichia pastoris AOX1; inducible promoter, regulated by methanol
>Addgene plasmid #130670 | pPICZ:hTRAAK(W262S) | addgene full sequence | sequence record 261311 | Addgene NGS Result
GCTAGCCTCGAGCCACCATGACTACCGCTCCACAAGAACCACCCGCTCGCCCACTCCAAGCTGGCTCCGG
TGCTGGTCCTGCTCCTGGACGTGCTATGAGATCAACAACGCTCCTCGCTCTGCTGGCCCTCGTATTGCTG
TACCTCGTGTCTGGTGCTCTGGTATTCCGTGCTCTCGAACAACCACATGAACAACAGGCTCAACGTGAAC
TGGGAGAAGTCCGTGAAAAATTCCTCCGTGCCCATCCGTGTGTTTCCGATCAAGAGTTGGGATTGCTCAT
CAAGGAAGTCGCCGACGCTTTGGGAGGCGGTGCCGACCCTGAGACACAATCCACCTCACAGTCCTCTCAC
TCTGCCTGGGATTTGGGATCTGCCTTCTTCTTCTCTGGAACCATCATCACCACTATCGGTTACGGTAACG
TGGCACTCCGTACCGACGCCGGTAGACTGTTCTGTATTTTCTACGCCCTCGTTGGTATCCCTCTCTTCGG
AATCTTGTTGGCTGGAGTCGGAGATCGCCTCGGTTCATCATTGAGGCATGGCATCGGTCATATTGAGGCC
ATTTTCTTGAAATGGCACGTGCCACCTGAATTGGTTCGTGTACTGTCCGCTATGCTGTTCCTCCTCATCG
GTTGCTTGCTCTTCGTTCTCACCCCCACTTTCGTATTCTGCTACATGGAGGACTGGTCTAAACTGGAGGC
CATCTACTTCGTGATCGTGACCCTCACTACTGTTGGATTCGGAGACTACGTTGCTGGAGCCGATCCTAGA
CAGGATTCTCCTGCCTACCAACCTTTGGTGTCGTTCTGGATTCTGTTGGGACTGGCATACTTCGCTAGTG
TGCTCACCACCATTGGCAACTGGTTGAGAGTGGTATCACGTCGTACTCGTGCTGAGATGGGAGGACTCAC
TGCTCAATCGAATTCTTTGGAAGTTTTGTTTCAAGGTCCAACTGCTGCCGCCGCTGTGAGCAAGGGCGAG
GAGCTGTTCACCGGGGTGGTGCCCATCCTGGTCGAGCTGGACGGCGACGTAAACGGCCACAAGTTCAGCG
TGTCCGGCGAGGGCGAGGGCGATGCCACCTACGGCAAGCTGACCCTGAAGTTCATCTGCACCACCGGCAA
GCTGCCCGTGCCCTGGCCCACCCTCGTGACCACCCTGACCTACGGCGTGCAGTGCTTCAGCCGCTACCCC
GACCACATGAAGCAGCACGACTTCTTCAAGTCCGCCATGCCCGAAGGCTACGTCCAGGAGCGCACCATCT
TCTTCAAGGACGACGGCAACTACAAGACCCGCGCCGAGGTGAAGTTCGAGGGCGACACCCTGGTGAACCG
CATCGAGCTGAAGGGCATCGACTTCAAGGAGGACGGCAACATCCTGGGGCACAAGCTGGAGTACAACTAC
AACAGCCACAACGTCTATATCATGGCCGACAAGCAGAAGAACGGCATCAAGGTGAACTTCAAGATCCGCC
ACAACATCGAGGACGGCAGCGTGCAGCTCGCCGACCACTACCAGCAGAACACCCCCATCGGCGACGGCCC
CGTGCTGCTGCCCGACAACCACTACCTGAGCACCCAGTCCAAGCTGAGCAAAGACCCCAACGAGAAGCGC
GATCACATGGTCCTGCTGGAGTTCGTGACCGCCGCCGGGATCACTCTCGGCATGGACGAGCTGTACAAGT
CCGGAGGTGGTCACCATCACCATCACCACCATCACCATCACTAATAGTCTAGAACAAAAACTCATCTCAG
AAGAGGATCTGAATAGCGCCGTCGACCATCATCATCATCATCATTGAGTTTGTAGCCTTAGACATGACTG
TTCCTCAGTTCAAGTTGGGCACTTACGAGAAGACCGGTCTTGCTAGATTCTAATCAAGAGGATGTCAGAA
TGCCATTTGCCTGAGAGATGCAGGCTTCATTTTTGATACTTTTTTATTTGTAACCTATATAGTATAGGAT
TTTTTTTGTCATTTTGTTTCTTCTCGTACGAGCTTGCTCCTGATCAGCCTATCTCGCAGCTGATGAATAT
CTTGTGGTAGGGGTTTGGGAAAATCATTCGAGTTTGATGTTTTTCTTGGTATTTCCCACTCCTCTTCAGA
GTACAGAAGATTAAGTGAGACCTTCGTTTGTGCGGATCTCCCACACACCATAGCTTCAAAATGTTTCTAC
TCCTTTTTTACTCTTCCAGATTTTCTCGGACTCCGCGCATCGCCGTACCACTTCAAAACACCCAAGCACA
GCATACTAAATTTCCCCTCTTTCTTCCTCTAGGGTGTCGTTAATTACCCGTACTAAAGGTTTGGAAAAGA
AAAAAGAGACCGCCTCGTTTCTTTTTCTTCGTCGAAAAAGGCAATAAAAATTTTTATCACGTTTCTTTTT
CTTGAAAATTTTTTTTTTGATTTTTTTCTCTTTCGATGACCTCCCATTGATATTTAAGTTAATAAACGGT
CTTCAATTTCTCAAGTTTCAGTTTCATTTTTCTTGTTCTATTACAACTTTTTTTACTTCTTGCTCATTAG
AAAGAAAGCATAGCAATCTAATCTAAGGGCGGTGTTGACAATTAATCATCGGCATAGTATATCGGCATAG
TATAATACGACAAGGTGAGGAACTAAACCATGGCCAAGTTGACCAGTGCCGTTCCGGTGCTCACCGCGCG
CGACGTCGCCGGAGCGGTCGAGTTCTGGACCGACCGGCTCGGGTTCTCCCGGGACTTCGTGGAGGACGAC
TTCGCCGGTGTGGTCCGGGACGACGTGACCCTGTTCATCAGCGCGGTCCAGGACCAGGTGGTGCCGGACA
ACACCCTGGCCTGGGTGTGGGTGCGCGGCCTGGACGAGCTGTACGCCGAGTGGTCGGAGGTCGTGTCCAC
GAACTTCCGGGACGCCTCCGGGCCGGCCATGACCGAGATCGGCGAGCAGCCGTGGGGGCGGGAGTTCGCC
CTGCGCGACCCGGCCGGCAACTGCGTGCACTTCGTGGCCGAGGAGCAGGACTGACACGTCCGACGCGGCC
CGACGGGTCCGAGGCCTCGGAGATCCGTCCCCCTTTTCCTTTGTCGATATCATGTAATTAGTTATGTCAC
GCTTACATTCACGCCCTCCCCCCACATCCGCTCTAACCGAAAAGGAAGGAGTTAGACAACCTGAAGTCTA
GGTCCCTATTTATTTTTTTATAGTTATGTTAGTATTAAGAACGTTATTTATATTTCAAATTTTTCTTTTT
TTTCTGTACAGACGCGTGTACGCATGTAACATTATACTGAAAACCTTGCTTGAGAAGGTTTTGGGACGCT
CGAAGGCTTTAATTTGCAAGCTGGAGACCAACATGTGAGCAAAAGGCCAGCAAAAGGCCAGGAACCGTAA
AAAGGCCGCGTTGCTGGCGTTTTTCCATAGGCTCCGCCCCCCTGACGAGCATCACAAAAATCGACGCTCA
AGTCAGAGGTGGCGAAACCCGACAGGACTATAAAGATACCAGGCGTTTCCCCCTGGAAGCTCCCTCGTGC
GCTCTCCTGTTCCGACCCTGCCGCTTACCGGATACCTGTCCGCCTTTCTCCCTTCGGGAAGCGTGGCGCT
TTCTCATAGCTCACGCTGTAGGTATCTCAGTTCGGTGTAGGTCGTTCGCTCCAAGCTGGGCTGTGTGCAC
GAACCCCCCGTTCAGCCCGACCGCTGCGCCTTATCCGGTAACTATCGTCTTGAGTCCAACCCGGTAAGAC
ACGACTTATCGCCACTGGCAGCAGCCACTGGTAACAGGATTAGCAGAGCGAGGTATGTAGGCGGTGCTAC
AGAGTTCTTGAAGTGGTGGCCTAACTACGGCTACACTAGAAGAACAGTATTTGGTATCTGCGCTCTGCTG
AAGCCAGTTACCTTCGGAAAAAGAGTTAGTAGCTCTTGATCCGGCAAACAAACCACCGCTGGTAGCGGTG
GTTTTTTTGTTTGCAAGCAGCAGATTACGCGCAGAAAAAAAGGATCTCAAGAAGATCCTTTGATCTTTTC
TACGGGGTCTGACGCTCAGTGGAACGAAAACTCACGTTAAGGGATTTTGGTCATGAGATCAGATCTAACA
TCCAAAGACGAAAGGTTGAATGAAACCTTTTTGCCATCCGACATCCACAGGTCCATTCTCACACATAAGT
GCCAAACGCAACAGGAGGGGATACACTAGCAGCAGACCGTTGCAAACGCAGGACCTCCACTCCTCTTCTC
CTCAACACCCACTTTTGCCATCGAAAAACCAGCCCAGTTATTGGGCTTGATTGGAGCTCGCTCATTCCAA
TTCCTTCTATTAGGCTACTAACACCATGACTTTATTAGCCTGTCTATCCTGGCCCCCCTGGCGAGGTTCA
TGTTTGTTTATTTCCGAATGCAACAAGCTCCGCATTACACCCGAACATCACTCCAGATGAGGGCTTTCTG
AGTGTGGGGTCAAATAGTTTCATGTTCCCCAAATGGCCCAAAACTGACAGTTTAAACGCTGTCTTGGAAC
CTAATATGACAAAAGCGTGATCTCATCCAAGATGAACTAAGTTTGGTTCGTTGAAATGCTAACGGCCAGT
TGGTCAAAAAGAAACTTCCAAAAGTCGGCATACCGTTTGTCTTGTTTGGTATTGATTGACGAATGCTCAA
AAATAATCTCATTAATGCTTAGCGCAGTCTCTCTATCGCTTCTGAACCCCGGTGCACCTGTGCCGAAACG
CAAATGGGGAAACACCCGCTTTTTGGATGATTATGCATTGTCTCCACATTGTATGCTTCCAAGATTCTGG
TGGGAATACTGCTGATAGCCTAACGTTCATGATCAAAATTTAACTGTTCTAACCCCTACTTGACAGCAAT
ATATAAACAGAAGGAAGCTGCCCTGTCTTAAACCTTTTTTTTTATCATCATTATTAGCTTACTTTCATAA
TTGCGACTGGTTCCAATTGACAAGCTTTTGATTTTAACGACTTTTAACGACAACTTGAGAAGATCAAAAA
ACAACTAATTATTCGAA
